Addgene plasmid #137162: pAAV-Ef1a-Con/Foff 2.0-EYFP
Purpose: Intersectional viral expression of EYFP in cells expressing Cre AND NOT Flp
Depositing lab: Karl Deisseroth & INTRSECT 2.0 Project. Depositing organization: Stanford University. Publication: Comprehensive Dual- and Triple-Feature Intersectional Single-Vector Delivery of Diverse Functional Payloads to Cells of Behaving Mammals. Fenno LE, Ramakrishnan C, Kim YS, Evans KE, Lo M, Vesuna S, Inoue M, Cheung KYM, Yuen E, Pichamoorthy N, Hong ASO, Deisseroth K. Neuron. 2020 Jun 20. pii: S0896-6273(20)30432-3. doi: 10.1016/j.neuron.2020.06.003. PubMed 32574559.
Backbone
  Vector backbone: AAV2-EF1a-WPRE
  Backbone size w/o insert (bp): 5300
  Vector type: AAV, Cre/Lox, Synthetic Biology ; Flp/FRT
Growth in bacteria
  Bacterial resistance: Ampicillin, 100 μg/mL
  Growth temperature: 37°C
  Growth strain: NEB Stable
  Copy number: High Copy
Gene/Insert
  Gene/Insert name: Con/Foff 2.0-EYFP
  Species: Synthetic; Prokaryotic
  Insert size (bp): 1300
  Mutation: n/a
  Promoter: EF1a
  Cloning method: Restriction Enzyme; 5′ cloning site BamHI (unknown if destroyed); 3′ cloning site EcoRI (unknown if destroyed)
  Sequencing primers: 5′ TGGAATTTGCCCTTTTTGAG; 3′ GGGCCACAACTCCTCATAAA
Terms and licenses: Academic/Nonprofit Terms; Industry Terms: Not Available to Industry
Depositor comments: Additional sequencing primers: Intron 1F GGGACGACATGACTTAACCAG; Intron 1R CCAGCCCTTCTCATGTTCAG
How to cite: pAAV-Ef1a-Con/Foff 2.0-EYFP was a gift from Karl Deisseroth & INTRSECT 2.0 Project (Addgene plasmid # 137162 ; http://n2t.net/addgene:137162 ; RRID:Addgene_137162) For viral preps, please replace (Addgene plasmid # 137162) in the above sentence with: (Addgene viral prep # 137162-AAV8)
