[The description below was written by a language model from this plasmid's Addgene catalogue record, the feature table of its GenBank file and pLannotate feature annotations shown in this document.]
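Description:
pAAV-Ef1a-Con/Foff 2.0-EYFP is an adeno-associated virus transfer plasmid from the INTRSECT 2.0 series, designed to express EYFP only in cells that contain Cre recombinase and lack Flp recombinase. The expression cassette lies between two AAV2 inverted terminal repeats, which allow it to be packaged into recombinant AAV particles. Outside the ITRs, the bacterial backbone carries a high-copy ColE1/pUC-type origin, an f1 phage origin and the beta-lactamase gene for ampicillin selection. The depositor's full sequence is about 6.6 kb. A separate sequencing-derived record is ten bases shorter and resolves the left ITR only as fragments, but its annotation otherwise agrees.

Transcription is driven by the human EF-1α promoter with its first intron, and the transcript ends with a WPRE, which enhances expression, and the human growth hormone polyadenylation signal. The EYFP coding sequence is split into two exons separated by intronic sequence that is annotated as β-globin intron fragments. The short 5′ exon, with its Kozak sequence, sits in reverse orientation between lox2272 and loxN sites arranged as opposing pairs, a double-floxed inverted configuration. Cre therefore flips this exon into the sense orientation and locks it there, so that splicing can join it to the second exon to form an intact reading frame. The larger 3′ exon starts in the sense orientation and is flanked by oppositely oriented minimal FRT sites, so Flp activity inverts it and disrupts the reading frame. The "VC155" annotation simply reflects the C-terminal part of this yellow fluorescent protein. The construct is typically used for viral labelling of intersectionally defined cell populations in mammalian tissue, in animals or cells that express the recombinases.
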