LOCUS       Exported 6635 bp ds-DNA circular SYN 12-MAY-2021
DEFINITION  Intersectional viral expression of EYFP in cells expressing Cre AND
            NOT Flp.
ACCESSION   .
VERSION     .
KEYWORDS    pAAV-Ef1a-Con/Foff 2.0-EYFP
SOURCE      synthetic DNA construct
  ORGANISM  synthetic DNA construct
REFERENCE   1 (bases 1 to 6635)
  AUTHORS   Fenno LE, Ramakrishnan C, Kim YS, Evans KE, Lo M, Vesuna S, Inoue M,
            Cheung KYM, Yuen E, Pichamoorthy N, Hong ASO, Deisseroth K
  TITLE     Comprehensive Dual- and Triple-Feature Intersectional Single-Vector
            Delivery of Diverse Functional Payloads to Cells of Behaving
            Mammals.
  JOURNAL   Neuron. 2020 Jun 20. pii: S0896-6273(20)30432-3. doi:
            10.1016/j.neuron.2020.06.003.
  PUBMED    32574559
REFERENCE   2 (bases 1 to 6635)
  AUTHORS   .
  TITLE     Direct Submission
  JOURNAL   Exported May 12, 2021 from SnapGene Server 1.1.58
            http://www.snapgene.com
FEATURES             Location/Qualifiers
     source          1..6635
                     /organism="synthetic DNA construct"
                     /mol_type="other DNA"
     repeat_region   1..141
                     /label=AAV2 ITR
                     /note="inverted terminal repeat of adeno-associated virus
                     serotype 2"
     repeat_region   12..141
                     /label=AAV2 ITR
     promoter        242..1419
                     /label=EF-1-alpha promoter
                     /note="strong constitutive promoter for human elongation
                     factor EF-1-alpha"
     intron          473..1410
                     /label=EF-1-alpha intron A
                     /note="intron upstream of the start codon of human
                     EF-1-alpha"
     primer_bind     1367..1387
                     /label=EF1a-F
                     /note="Human elongation factor-1a promoter, forward primer"
     protein_bind    1426..1459
                     /label=lox2272
                     /bound_moiety="Cre recombinase"
                     /note="Cre-mediated recombination occurs in the 8-bp core
                     sequence (GGATACTT). lox2272 sites are compatible with each
                     other, but incompatible with loxP or loxN sites (Lee and
                     Saito, 1988)."
     protein_bind    1510..1543
                     /label=loxN
                     /bound_moiety="Cre recombinase"
                     /note="Cre-mediated recombination occurs in the 8-bp core
                     sequence (GTATACCT). loxN sites are compatible with each
                     other, but incompatible with loxP or lox2272 sites."
     primer_bind     1656..1677
                     /label=EGFP-N
                     /note="EGFP, reverse primer"
     regulatory      1719..1728
                     /regulatory_class="other"
                     /note="vertebrate consensus sequence for strong initiation
                     of translation (Kozak, 1987)"
     protein_bind    complement(1735..1768)
                     /label=lox2272
                     /bound_moiety="Cre recombinase"
                     /note="Cre-mediated recombination occurs in the 8-bp core
                     sequence (GGATACTT). lox2272 sites are compatible with each
                     other, but incompatible with loxP or loxN sites (Lee and
                     Saito, 1988)."
     protein_bind    complement(1819..1852)
                     /label=loxN
                     /bound_moiety="Cre recombinase"
                     /note="Cre-mediated recombination occurs in the 8-bp core
                     sequence (GTATACCT). loxN sites are compatible with each
                     other, but incompatible with loxP or lox2272 sites."
     protein_bind    1859..1892
                     /label=FRT (minimal)
                     /bound_moiety="FLP recombinase from the Saccharomyces
                     cerevisiae 2u plasmid"
                     /note="supports FLP-mediated excision but not integration
                     (Turan and Bode, 2011)"
     primer_bind     complement(2200..2219)
                     /label=EXFP-R
                     /note="For distinguishing EGFP variants, reverse primer"
     CDS             2359..2610
                     /codon_start=1
                     /product="C-terminal fragment of mVenus for use in
                     bimolecular fluorescence complementation (BiFC) (Kodama and
                     Hu, 2010)"
                     /label=VC155
                     /translation="DKQKNGIKVNFKIRHNIEDGSVQLADHYQQNTPIGDGPVLLPDNH
                     YLSYQSALSKDPNEKRDHMVLLEFVTAAGITLGMDELYK"
     primer_bind     2547..2568
                     /label=EGFP-C
                     /note="EGFP, forward primer"
     protein_bind    complement(2620..2653)
                     /label=FRT (minimal)
                     /bound_moiety="FLP recombinase from the Saccharomyces
                     cerevisiae 2u plasmid"
                     /note="supports FLP-mediated excision but not integration
                     (Turan and Bode, 2011)"
     misc_feature    2762..3350
                     /label=WPRE
                     /note="woodchuck hepatitis virus posttranscriptional
                     regulatory element"
     primer_bind     complement(2815..2835)
                     /label=WPRE-R
                     /note="WPRE, reverse primer"
     CDS             complement(3233..3244)
                     /codon_start=1
                     /product="Factor Xa recognition and cleavage site"
                     /label=Factor Xa site
                     /translation="IEGR"
     polyA_signal    3382..3858
                     /label=hGH poly(A) signal
                     /note="human growth hormone polyadenylation signal"
     primer_bind     complement(3581..3600)
                     /label=hGH-PA-R
                     /note="Human growth hormone terminator, reverse primer"
     repeat_region   3898..4038
                     /label=AAV2 ITR
                     /note="inverted terminal repeat of adeno-associated virus
                     serotype 2"
     repeat_region   3898..4027
                     /label=AAV2 ITR
     rep_origin      4113..4568
                     /direction=RIGHT
                     /label=f1 ori
                     /note="f1 bacteriophage origin of replication; arrow
                     indicates direction of (+) strand synthesis"
     primer_bind     complement(4200..4219)
                     /label=F1ori-R
                     /note="F1 origin, reverse primer"
     primer_bind     4410..4431
                     /label=F1ori-F
                     /note="F1 origin, forward primer"
     primer_bind     complement(4585..4604)
                     /label=pRS-marker
                     /note="pRS vectors, use to sequence yeast selectable
                     marker"
     primer_bind     4704..4726
                     /label=pGEX 3'
                     /note="pGEX vectors, reverse primer"
     primer_bind     complement(4764..4782)
                     /label=pBRforEco
                     /note="pBR322 vectors, upsteam of EcoRI site, forward
                     primer"
     promoter        4850..4954
                     /gene="bla"
                     /label=AmpR promoter
     CDS             4955..5815
                     /codon_start=1
                     /gene="bla"
                     /product="beta-lactamase"
                     /label=AmpR
                     /note="confers resistance to ampicillin, carbenicillin, and
                     related antibiotics"
                     /translation="MSIQHFRVALIPFFAAFCLPVFAHPETLVKVKDAEDQLGARVGYI
                     ELDLNSGKILESFRPEERFPMMSTFKVLLCGAVLSRIDAGQEQLGRRIHYSQNDLVEYS
                     PVTEKHLTDGMTVRELCSAAITMSDNTAANLLLTTIGGPKELTAFLHNMGDHVTRLDRW
                     EPELNEAIPNDERDTTMPVAMATTLRKLLTGELLTLASRQQLIDWMEADKVAGPLLRSA
                     LPAGWFIADKSGAGERGSRGIIAALGPDGKPSRIVVIYTTGSQATMDERNRQIAEIGAS
                     LIKHW"
     primer_bind     complement(5173..5192)
                     /label=Amp-R
                     /note="Ampicillin resistance gene, reverse primer"
     rep_origin      5986..6574
                     /direction=RIGHT
                     /label=ori
                     /note="high-copy-number ColE1/pMB1/pBR322/pUC origin of
                     replication"
     primer_bind     6475..6494
                     /label=pBR322ori-F
                     /note="pBR322 origin, forward primer"
ORIGIN
        1 cctgcaggca gctgcgcgct cgctcgctca ctgaggccgc ccgggcaaag cccgggcgtc
       61 gggcgacctt tggtcgcccg gcctcagtga gcgagcgagc gcgcagagag ggagtggcca
      121 actccatcac taggggttcc tgcggccgca cgcgtaagct ttgcaaagat ggataaagtt
      181 ttaaacagag aggaatcttt gcagctaatg gaccttctag gtcttgaaag gagtgggaat
      241 tggctccggt gcccgtcagt gggcagagcg cacatcgccc acagtccccg agaagttggg
      301 gggaggggtc ggcaattgaa ccggtgccta gagaaggtgg cgcggggtaa actgggaaag
      361 tgatgtcgtg tactggctcc gcctttttcc cgagggtggg ggagaaccgt atataagtgc
      421 agtagtcgcc gtgaacgttc tttttcgcaa cgggtttgcc gccagaacac aggtaagtgc
      481 cgtgtgtggt tcccgcgggc ctggcctctt tacgggttat ggcccttgcg tgccttgaat
      541 tacttccact ggctgcagta cgtgattctt gatcccgagc ttcgggttgg aagtgggtgg
      601 gagagttcga ggccttgcgc ttaaggagcc ccttcgcctc gtgcttgagt tgaggcctgg
      661 cctgggcgct ggggccgccg cgtgcgaatc tggtggcacc ttcgcgcctg tctcgctgct
      721 ttcgataagt ctctagccat ttaaaatttt tgatgacctg ctgcgacgct ttttttctgg
      781 caagatagtc ttgtaaatgc gggccaagat ctgcacactg gtatttcggt ttttggggcc
      841 gcgggcggcg acggggcccg tgcgtcccag cgcacatgtt cggcgaggcg gggcctgcga
      901 gcgcggccac cgagaatcgg acgggggtag tctcaagctg gccggcctgc tctggtgcct
      961 ggcctcgcgc cgccgtgtat cgccccgccc tgggcggcaa ggctggcccg gtcggcacca
     1021 gttgcgtgag cggaaagatg gccgcttccc ggccctgctg cagggagctc aaaatggagg
     1081 acgcggcgct cgggagagcg ggcgggtgag tcacccacac aaaggaaaag ggcctttccg
     1141 tcctcagccg tcgcttcatg tgactccacg gagtaccggg cgccgtccag gcacctcgat
     1201 tagttctcga gcttttggag tacgtcgtct ttaggttggg gggaggggtt ttatgcgatg
     1261 gagtttcccc acactgagtg ggtggagact gaagttaggc cagcttggca cttgatgtaa
     1321 ttctccttgg aatttgccct ttttgagttt ggatcttggt tcattctcaa gcctcagaca
     1381 gtggttcaaa gtttttttct tccatttcag gtgtcgtgag gatccataac ttcgtatagg
     1441 atactttata cgaagttatg tagctggagc aatttgaaaa gattgttgta ttacctctag
     1501 ctgcgcttaa taacttcgta tagtatacct tatacgaagt tatgtcgacc ctcctgtact
     1561 caccttgccg gtggtgcaga tgaacttcag ggtcagcttg ccgtaggtgg catcgccctc
     1621 gccctcgccg gacacgctga acttgtggcc gtttacgtcg ccgtccagct cgaccaggat
     1681 gggcaccacc ccggtgaaca gctcctcgcc cttgctcacc atggtggcac tagtataact
     1741 tcgtataaag tatcctatac gaagttattt gccttaaccc agaaattatc actgttattc
     1801 tttagatagg tgcaaagaat aacttcgtat aaggtatact atacgaagtt atggtaccga
     1861 agttcctatt ctctagaaag tataggaact tcgcagaatg gtagctggat tgtagctgct
     1921 attagcaata tgaaacctct tagaagttcc tattcttcaa aaggtatagg aacttcggcg
     1981 cgcctggaga gtggccagcc cttctcatgt tcagagaaca tggttaactg gttaagtcat
     2041 gtcgtcccac agctgcccgt gccctggccc accctcgtga ccaccttcgg ctacggcctg
     2101 cagtgcttcg cccgctaccc cgaccacatg aagcagcacg acttcttcaa gtccgccatg
     2161 cccgaaggct acgtccagga gcgcaccatc ttcttcaagg acgacggcaa ctacaagacc
     2221 cgcgccgagg tgaagttcga gggcgacacc ctggtgaacc gcatcgagct gaagggcatc
     2281 gacttcaagg aggacggcaa catcctgggg cacaagctgg agtacaacta caacagccac
     2341 aacgtctata tcatggccga caagcagaag aacggcatca aggtgaactt caagatccgc
     2401 cacaacatcg aggacggcag cgtgcagctc gccgaccact accagcagaa cacccccatc
     2461 ggcgacggcc ccgtgctgct gcccgacaac cactacctga gctaccagtc cgccctgagc
     2521 aaagacccca acgagaagcg cgatcacatg gtcctgctgg agttcgtgac cgccgccggg
     2581 atcactctcg gcatggacga gctgtacaag taagctagcg aagttcctat actttctaga
     2641 gaataggaac ttctaagcag acaatcttgt aatacatcag cagctagtag attgctccag
     2701 ctagaagttc ctataccttt tgaagaatag gaacttcgaa ttcgatatca agcttatcga
     2761 taatcaacct ctggattaca aaatttgtga aagattgact ggtattctta actatgttgc
     2821 tccttttacg ctatgtggat acgctgcttt aatgcctttg tatcatgcta ttgcttcccg
     2881 tatggctttc attttctcct ccttgtataa atcctggttg ctgtctcttt atgaggagtt
     2941 gtggcccgtt gtcaggcaac gtggcgtggt gtgcactgtg tttgctgacg caacccccac
     3001 tggttggggc attgccacca cctgtcagct cctttccggg actttcgctt tccccctccc
     3061 tattgccacg gcggaactca tcgccgcctg ccttgcccgc tgctggacag gggctcggct
     3121 gttgggcact gacaattccg tggtgttgtc ggggaaatca tcgtcctttc cttggctgct
     3181 cgcctgtgtt gccacctgga ttctgcgcgg gacgtccttc tgctacgtcc cttcggccct
     3241 caatccagcg gaccttcctt cccgcggcct gctgccggct ctgcggcctc ttccgcgtct
     3301 tcgccttcgc cctcagacga gtcggatctc cctttgggcc gcctccccgc atcgataccg
     3361 agcgctgctc gagagatcta cgggtggcat ccctgtgacc cctccccagt gcctctcctg
     3421 gccctggaag ttgccactcc agtgcccacc agccttgtcc taataaaatt aagttgcatc
     3481 attttgtctg actaggtgtc cttctataat attatggggt ggaggggggt ggtatggagc
     3541 aaggggcaag ttgggaagac aacctgtagg gcctgcgggg tctattggga accaagctgg
     3601 agtgcagtgg cacaatcttg gctcactgca atctccgcct cctgggttca agcgattctc
     3661 ctgcctcagc ctcccgagtt gttgggattc caggcatgca tgaccaggct cagctaattt
     3721 ttgttttttt ggtagagacg gggtttcacc atattggcca ggctggtctc caactcctaa
     3781 tctcaggtga tctacccacc ttggcctccc aaattgctgg gattacaggc gtgaaccact
     3841 gctcccttcc ctgtccttct gattttgtag gtaaccacgt gcggaccgag cggccgcagg
     3901 aacccctagt gatggagttg gccactccct ctctgcgcgc tcgctcgctc actgaggccg
     3961 ggcgaccaaa ggtcgcccga cgcccgggct ttgcccgggc ggcctcagtg agcgagcgag
     4021 cgcgcagctg cctgcagggg cgcctgatgc ggtattttct ccttacgcat ctgtgcggta
     4081 tttcacaccg catannnnnn nnnnnnnnnn nnnnnnnnnn nnnnnnnnnn nnnnnnnnnn
     4141 nnnnnnnnnn nnnnnnnnnn nnnnnnnnnn nnnnnnnnnn nnnnnnnnnn nnnnnnnnnn
     4201 nnnnnnnnnn nnnnnnnnnn nnnnnnnnnn nnnnnncnnn nnnnnnnnnn nnnnnnnnnn
     4261 nnnnnnnnnn nnnnnnnnnn nnnnnnnnnn nnnnnnnnnn nnnnnnnnnn nnnnnnnnnn
     4321 nnnnnnnnnn nnnnnnnnnn nnnnnnnnnn nnnnnnnnnn nnnnnnnnnn nnnnnnnncc
     4381 tttgacgttg gagtccacgt tctttaatag tggactcttg ttccaaactg gaacaacact
     4441 caaccctatc tcgggctatt cttttgattt ataagggatt ttgccgattt cggcctattg
     4501 gttaaaaaat gagctgattt aacaaaaatt taacgcgaat tttaacaaaa tattaacgtt
     4561 tacaatttta tggtgcactc tcagtacaat ctgctctgat gccgcatagt taagccagcc
     4621 ccgacacccg ccaacacccg ctgacgcgcc ctgacgggct tgtctgctcc cggcatccgc
     4681 ttacagacaa gctgtgaccg tctccgggag ctgcatgtgt cagaggtttt caccgtcatc
     4741 accgaaacgc gcgagacgaa agggcctcgt gatacgccta tttttatagg ttaatgtcat
     4801 gataataatg gtttcttaga cgtcaggtgg cacttttcgg ggaaatgtgc gcggaacccc
     4861 tatttgttta tttttctaaa tacattcaaa tatgtatccg ctcatgagac aataaccctg
     4921 ataaatgctt caataatatt gaaaaaggaa gagtatgagt attcaacatt tccgtgtcgc
     4981 ccttattccc ttttttgcgg cattttgcct tcctgttttt gctcacccag aaacgctggt
     5041 gaaagtaaaa gatgctgaag atcagttggg tgcacgagtg ggttacatcg aactggatct
     5101 caacagcggt aagatccttg agagttttcg ccccgaagaa cgttttccaa tgatgagcac
     5161 ttttaaagtt ctgctatgtg gcgcggtatt atcccgtatt gacgccgggc aagagcaact
     5221 cggtcgccgc atacactatt ctcagaatga cttggttgag tactcaccag tcacagaaaa
     5281 gcatcttacg gatggcatga cagtaagaga attatgcagt gctgccataa ccatgagtga
     5341 taacactgcg gccaacttac ttctgacaac gatcggagga ccgaaggagc taaccgcttt
     5401 tttgcacaac atgggggatc atgtaactcg ccttgatcgt tgggaaccgg agctgaatga
     5461 agccatacca aacgacgagc gtgacaccac gatgcctgta gcaatggcaa caacgttgcg
     5521 caaactatta actggcgaac tacttactct agcttcccgg caacaattaa tagactggat
     5581 ggaggcggat aaagttgcag gaccacttct gcgctcggcc cttccggctg gctggtttat
     5641 tgctgataaa tctggagccg gtgagcgtgg gtctcgcggt atcattgcag cactggggcc
     5701 agatggtaag ccctcccgta tcgtagttat ctacacgacg gggagtcagg caactatgga
     5761 tgaacgaaat agacagatcg ctgagatagg tgcctcactg attaagcatt ggtaactgtc
     5821 agaccaagtt tactcatata tactttagat tgatttaaaa cttcattttt aatttaaaag
     5881 gatctaggtg aagatccttt ttgataatct catgaccaaa atcccttaac gtgagttttc
     5941 gttccactga gcgtcagacc ccgtagaaaa gatcaaagga tcttcttgag atcctttttt
     6001 tctgcgcgta atctgctgct tgcaaacaaa aaaaccaccg ctaccagcgg tggtttgttt
     6061 gccggatcaa gagctaccaa ctctttttcc gaaggtaact ggcttcagca gagcgcagat
     6121 accaaatact gtccttctag tgtagccgta gttaggccac cacttcaaga actctgtagc
     6181 accgcctaca tacctcgctc tgctaatcct gttaccagtg gctgctgcca gtggcgataa
     6241 gtcgtgtctt accgggttgg actcaagacg atagttaccg gataaggcgc agcggtcggg
     6301 ctgaacgggg ggttcgtgca cacagcccag cttggagcga acgacctaca ccgaactgag
     6361 atacctacag cgtgagctat gagaaagcgc cacgcttccc gaagggagaa aggcggacag
     6421 gtatccggta agcggcaggg tcggaacagg agagcgcacg agggagcttc cagggggaaa
     6481 cgcctggtat ctttatagtc ctgtcgggtt tcgccacctc tgacttgagc gtcgattttt
     6541 gtgatgctcg tcaggggggc ggagcctatg gaaaaacgcc agcaacgcgg cctttttacg
     6601 gttcctggcc ttttgctggc cttttgctca catgt
//
