Features (pLannotate 1.2.2; 25 found; start..end, strand, type, name):
     12..39      +  repeat_region  AAV2 ITR (fragment): inverted terminal repeat of adeno-associated virus serotype 2 inverted
     68..95      +  repeat_region  AAV2 ITR (fragment): inverted terminal repeat of adeno-associated virus serotype 2 inverted
    158..224     +  CDS            small t antigen (fragment): SV40 (simian virus 40) small t antigen
    231..1409    +  promoter       EF-1α promoter: strong constitutive promoter for human elongation factor EF-1α
   1416..1449    +  protein_bind   lox2272: Cre-mediated recombination occurs in the 8-bp core sequence (GGATACTT). lox2272 sites are compatible with each other, but incompatible with loxP or loxN sites (Lee and Saito, 1988). Cre recombinase
   1500..1533    +  protein_bind   loxN: Cre-mediated recombination occurs in the 8-bp core sequence (GTATACCT). loxN sites are compatible with each other, but incompatible with loxP or lox2272 sites. Cre recombinase
   1554..1724    -  CDS            cEGFP (fragment): cEGFP is a basic (constitutively fluorescent) green fluorescent protein published in 2008, derived from Aequorea victoria.
   1725..1758    -  protein_bind   lox2272: Cre-mediated recombination occurs in the 8-bp core sequence (GGATACTT). lox2272 sites are compatible with each other, but incompatible with loxP or loxN sites (Lee and Saito, 1988). Cre recombinase
   1759..1808    -  intron         β-globin intron (fragment): internally truncated intron from human β-globin
   1809..1842    -  protein_bind   loxN: Cre-mediated recombination occurs in the 8-bp core sequence (GTATACCT). loxN sites are compatible with each other, but incompatible with loxP or lox2272 sites. Cre recombinase
   1849..1882    +  protein_bind   FRT (minimal): supports FLP-mediated excision but not integration (Turan and Bode, 2011) FLP recombinase from the Saccharomyces cerevisiae 2μ plasmid
   1883..1932    -  intron         β-globin intron (fragment): internally truncated intron from human β-globin
   2041..2603    +  CDS            EYFP (fragment): enhanced YFP mammalian codon-optimized
   2610..2643    -  protein_bind   FRT (minimal): supports FLP-mediated excision but not integration (Turan and Bode, 2011) FLP recombinase from the Saccharomyces cerevisiae 2μ plasmid
   2728..2752    +  misc_feature   MCS (fragment): pBluescript multiple cloning site
   2752..3340    +  misc_feature   WPRE: woodchuck hepatitis virus posttranscriptional regulatory element
   3372..3848    +  polyA_signal   hGH poly(A) signal: human growth hormone polyadenylation signal
   3888..4028    +  repeat_region  AAV2 ITR: inverted terminal repeat of adeno-associated virus serotype 2 inverted
   4033..4084    -  misc_feature   bom (fragment): basis of mobility region from pBR322
   4103..4558    +  rep_origin     f1 ori (sequence partly withheld): f1 bacteriophage origin of replication; arrow indicates direction of (+) strand synthesis
   4559..4608    -  misc_feature   bom (fragment): basis of mobility region from pBR322
   4710..4745    -  CDS            rop (fragment): Rop protein, which maintains plasmids at low copy number; rop
   4840..4944    +  promoter       AmpR promoter: bla
   4945..5805    +  CDS            AmpR: β-lactamase; bla; confers resistance to ampicillin, carbenicillin, and related antibiotics
   5976..6564    +  rep_origin     ori: high-copy-number ColE1/pMB1/pBR322/pUC origin of replication
>Addgene plasmid #137162 | pAAV-Ef1a-Con/Foff 2.0-EYFP | addgene full sequence | sequence record 272783 | Addgene NGS Result
CCTGCAGGCAGCTGCGCGCTCGCTCGCTCACTGAGGCCGCCCGGGCGTCGGGCGACCTTTGGTCGCCCGG
CCTCAGTGAGCGAGCGAGCGCGCAGAGAGGGAGTGGCCAACTCCATCACTAGGGGTTCCTGCGGCCGCAC
GCGTAAGCTTTGCAAAGATGGATAAAGTTTTAAACAGAGAGGAATCTTTGCAGCTAATGGACCTTCTAGG
TCTTGAAAGGAGTGGGAATTGGCTCCGGTGCCCGTCAGTGGGCAGAGCGCACATCGCCCACAGTCCCCGA
GAAGTTGGGGGGAGGGGTCGGCAATTGAACCGGTGCCTAGAGAAGGTGGCGCGGGGTAAACTGGGAAAGT
GATGTCGTGTACTGGCTCCGCCTTTTTCCCGAGGGTGGGGGAGAACCGTATATAAGTGCAGTAGTCGCCG
TGAACGTTCTTTTTCGCAACGGGTTTGCCGCCAGAACACAGGTAAGTGCCGTGTGTGGTTCCCGCGGGCC
TGGCCTCTTTACGGGTTATGGCCCTTGCGTGCCTTGAATTACTTCCACCTGGCTGCAGTACGTGATTCTT
GATCCCGAGCTTCGGGTTGGAAGTGGGTGGGAGAGTTCGAGGCCTTGCGCTTAAGGAGCCCCTTCGCCTC
GTGCTTGAGTTGAGGCCTGGCCTGGGCGCTGGGGCCGCCGCGTGCGAATCTGGTGGCACCTTCGCGCCTG
TCTCGCTGCTTTCGATAAGTCTCTAGCCATTTAAAATTTTTGATGACCTGCTGCGACGCTTTTTTTCTGG
CAAGATAGTCTTGTAAATGCGGGCCAAGATCTGCACACTGGTATTTCGGTTTTTGGGGCCGCGGGCGGCG
ACGGGGCCCGTGCGTCCCAGCGCACATGTTCGGCGAGGCGGGGCCTGCGAGCGCGGCCACCGAGAATCGG
ACGGGGGTAGTCTCAAGCTGGCCGGCCTGCTCTGGTGCCTGGCCTCGCGCCGCCGTGTATCGCCCCGCCC
TGGGCGGCAAGGCTGGCCCGGTCGGCACCAGTTGCGTGAGCGGAAAGATGGCCGCTTCCCGGCCCTGCTG
CAGGGAGCTCAAAATGGAGGACGCGGCGCTCGGGAGAGCGGGCGGGTGAGTCACCCACACAAAGGAAAAG
GGCCTTTCCGTCCTCAGCCGTCGCTTCATGTGACTCCACGGAGTACCGGGCGCCGTCCAGGCACCTCGAT
TAGTTCTCGAGCTTTTGGAGTACGTCGTCTTTAGGTTGGGGGGAGGGGTTTTATGCGATGGAGTTTCCCC
ACACTGAGTGGGTGGAGACTGAAGTTAGGCCAGCTTGGCACTTGATGTAATTCTCCTTGGAATTTGCCCT
TTTTGAGTTTGGATCTTGGTTCATTCTCAAGCCTCAGACAGTGGTTCAAAGTTTTTTTCTTCCATTTCAG
GTGTCGTGAGGATCCATAACTTCGTATAGGATACTTTATACGAAGTTATGTAGCTGGAGCAATTTGAAAA
GATTGTTGTATTACCTCTAGCTGCGCTTAATAACTTCGTATAGTATACCTTATACGAAGTTATGTCGACC
CTCCTGTACTCACCTTGCCGGTGGTGCAGATGAACTTCAGGGTCAGCTTGCCGTAGGTGGCATCGCCCTC
GCCCTCGCCGGACACGCTGAACTTGTGGCCGTTTACGTCGCCGTCCAGCTCGACCAGGATGGGCACCACC
CCGGTGAACAGCTCCTCGCCCTTGCTCACCATGGTGGCACTAGTATAACTTCGTATAAAGTATCCTATAC
GAAGTTATTTGCCTTAACCCAGAAATTATCACTGTTATTCTTTAGATAGGTGCAAAGAATAACTTCGTAT
AAGGTATACTATACGAAGTTATGGTACCGAAGTTCCTATTCTCTAGAAAGTATAGGAACTTCGCAGAATG
GTAGCTGGATTGTAGCTGCTATTAGCAATATGAAACCTCTTAGAAGTTCCTATTCTTCAAAAGGTATAGG
AACTTCGGCGCGCCTGGAGAGTGGCCAGCCCTTCTCATGTTCAGAGAACATGGTTAACTGGTTAAGTCAT
GTCGTCCCACAGCTGCCCGTGCCCTGGCCCACCCTCGTGACCACCTTCGGCTACGGCCTGCAGTGCTTCG
CCCGCTACCCCGACCACATGAAGCAGCACGACTTCTTCAAGTCCGCCATGCCCGAAGGCTACGTCCAGGA
GCGCACCATCTTCTTCAAGGACGACGGCAACTACAAGACCCGCGCCGAGGTGAAGTTCGAGGGCGACACC
CTGGTGAACCGCATCGAGCTGAAGGGCATCGACTTCAAGGAGGACGGCAACATCCTGGGGCACAAGCTGG
AGTACAACTACAACAGCCACAACGTCTATATCATGGCCGACAAGCAGAAGAACGGCATCAAGGTGAACTT
CAAGATCCGCCACAACATCGAGGACGGCAGCGTGCAGCTCGCCGACCACTACCAGCAGAACACCCCCATC
GGCGACGGCCCCGTGCTGCTGCCCGACAACCACTACCTGAGCTACCAGTCCGCCCTGAGCAAAGACCCCA
ACGAGAAGCGCGATCACATGGTCCTGCTGGAGTTCGTGACCGCCGCCGGGATCACTCTCGGCATGGACGA
GCTGTACAAGTAAGCTAGCGAAGTTCCTATACTTTCTAGAGAATAGGAACTTCTAAGCAGACAATCTTGT
AATACATCAGCAGCTAGTAGATTGCTCCAGCTAGAAGTTCCTATACCTTTTGAAGAATAGGAACTTCGAA
TTCGATATCAAGCTTATCGATAATCAACCTCTGGATTACAAAATTTGTGAAAGATTGACTGGTATTCTTA
ACTATGTTGCTCCTTTTACGCTATGTGGATACGCTGCTTTAATGCCTTTGTATCATGCTATTGCTTCCCG
TATGGCTTTCATTTTCTCCTCCTTGTATAAATCCTGGTTGCTGTCTCTTTATGAGGAGTTGTGGCCCGTT
GTCAGGCAACGTGGCGTGGTGTGCACTGTGTTTGCTGACGCAACCCCCACTGGTTGGGGCATTGCCACCA
CCTGTCAGCTCCTTTCCGGGACTTTCGCTTTCCCCCTCCCTATTGCCACGGCGGAACTCATCGCCGCCTG
CCTTGCCCGCTGCTGGACAGGGGCTCGGCTGTTGGGCACTGACAATTCCGTGGTGTTGTCGGGGAAATCA
TCGTCCTTTCCTTGGCTGCTCGCCTATGTTGCCACCTGGATTCTGCGCGGGACGTCCTTCTGCTACGTCC
CTTCGGCCCTCAATCCAGCGGACCTTCCTTCCCGCGGCCTGCTGCCGGCTCTGCGGCCTCTTCCGCGTCT
TCGCCTTCGCCCTCAGACGAGTCGGATCTCCCTTTGGGCCGCCTCCCCGCATCGATACCGAGCGCTGCTC
GAGAGATCTACGGGTGGCATCCCTGTGACCCCTCCCCAGTGCCTCTCCTGGCCCTGGAAGTTGCCACTCC
AGTGCCCACCAGCCTTGTCCTAATAAAATTAAGTTGCATCATTTTGTCTGACTAGGTGTCCTTCTATAAT
ATTATGGGGTGGAGGGGGGTGGTATGGAGCAAGGGGCAAGTTGGGAAGACAACCTGTAGGGCCTGCGGGG
TCTATTGGGAACCAAGCTGGAGTGCAGTGGCACAATCTTGGCTCACTGCAATCTCCGCCTCCTGGGTTCA
AGCGATTCTCCTGCCTCAGCCTCCCGAGTTGTTGGGATTCCAGGCATGCATGACCAGGCTCAGCTAATTT
TTGTTTTTTTGGTAGAGACGGGGTTTCACCATATTGGCCAGGCTGGTCTCCAACTCCTAATCTCAGGTGA
TCTACCCACCTTGGCCTCCCAAATTGCTGGGATTACAGGCGTGAACCACTGCTCCCTTCCCTGTCCTTCT
GATTTTGTAGGTAACCACGTGCGGACCGAGCGGCCGCAGGAACCCCTAGTGATGGAGTTGGCCACTCCCT
CTCTGCGCGCTCGCTCGCTCACTGAGGCCGGGCGACCAAAGGTCGCCCGACGCCCGGGCTTTGCCCGGGC
GGCCTCAGTGAGCGAGCGAGCGCGCAGCTGCCTGCAGGGGCGCCTGATGCGGTATTTTCTCCTTACGCAT
CTGTGCGGTATTTCACACCGCATA
[95 nt withheld, positions 4085-4179]
T
[46 nt withheld, positions 4181-4226]
C
[141 nt withheld, positions 4228-4368]
CCTTTGACGTTGGAGTCCACGTTCTTTAATAGTGGACTCTTGTTCCAAACTGGAACAACACTCAACTCTA
TCTCGGGCTATTCTTTTGATTTATAAGGGATTTTGCCGATTTCGGTCTATTGGTTAAAAAATGAGCTGAT
TTAACAAAAATTTAACGCGAATTTTAACAAAATATTAACGTTTACAATTTTATGGTGCACTCTCAGTACA
ATCTGCTCTGATGCCGCATAGTTAAGCCAGCCCCGACACCCGCCAACACCCGCTGACGCGCCCTGACGGG
CTTGTCTGCTCCCGGCATCCGCTTACAGACAAGCTGTGACCGTCTCCGGGAGCTGCATGTGTCAGAGGTT
TTCACCGTCATCACCGAAACGCGCGAGACGAAAGGGCCTCGTGATACGCCTATTTTTATAGGTTAATGTC
ATGATAATAATGGTTTCTTAGACGTCAGGTGGCACTTTTCGGGGAAATGTGCGCGGAACCCCTATTTGTT
TATTTTTCTAAATACATTCAAATATGTATCCGCTCATGAGACAATAACCCTGATAAATGCTTCAATAATA
TTGAAAAAGGAAGAGTATGAGTATTCAACATTTCCGTGTCGCCCTTATTCCCTTTTTTGCGGCATTTTGC
CTTCCTGTTTTTGCTCACCCAGAAACGCTGGTGAAAGTAAAAGATGCTGAAGATCAGTTGGGTGCACGAG
TGGGTTACATCGAACTGGATCTCAACAGCGGTAAGATCCTTGAGAGTTTTCGCCCCGAAGAACGTTTTCC
AATGATGAGCACTTTTAAAGTTCTGCTATGTGGCGCGGTATTATCCCGTATTGACGCCGGGCAAGAGCAA
CTCGGTCGCCGCATACACTATTCTCAGAATGACTTGGTTGAGTACTCACCAGTCACAGAAAAGCATCTTA
CGGATGGCATGACAGTAAGAGAATTATGCAGTGCTGCCATAACCATGAGTGATAACACTGCGGCCAACTT
ACTTCTGACAACGATCGGAGGACCGAAGGAGCTAACCGCTTTTTTGCACAACATGGGGGATCATGTAACT
CGCCTTGATCGTTGGGAACCGGAGCTGAATGAAGCCATACCAAACGACGAGCGTGACACCACGATGCCTG
TAGCAATGGCAACAACGTTGCGCAAACTATTAACTGGCGAACTACTTACTCTAGCTTCCCGGCAACAATT
AATAGACTGGATGGAGGCGGATAAAGTTGCAGGACCACTTCTGCGCTCGGCCCTTCCGGCTGGCTGGTTT
ATTGCTGATAAATCTGGAGCCGGTGAGCGTGGGTCTCGCGGTATCATTGCAGCACTGGGGCCAGATGGTA
AGCCCTCCCGTATCGTAGTTATCTACACGACGGGGAGTCAGGCAACTATGGATGAACGAAATAGACAGAT
CGCTGAGATAGGTGCCTCACTGATTAAGCATTGGTAACTGTCAGACCAAGTTTACTCATATATACTTTAG
ATTGATTTAAAACTTCATTTTTAATTTAAAAGGATCTAGGTGAAGATCCTTTTTGATAATCTCATGACCA
AAATCCCTTAACGTGAGTTTTCGTTCCACTGAGCGTCAGACCCCGTAGAAAAGATCAAAGGATCTTCTTG
AGATCCTTTTTTTCTGCGCGTAATCTGCTGCTTGCAAACAAAAAAACCACCGCTACCAGCGGTGGTTTGT
TTGCCGGATCAAGAGCTACCAACTCTTTTTCCGAAGGTAACTGGCTTCAGCAGAGCGCAGATACCAAATA
CTGTTCTTCTAGTGTAGCCGTAGTTAGGCCACCACTTCAAGAACTCTGTAGCACCGCCTACATACCTCGC
TCTGCTAATCCTGTTACCAGTGGCTGCTGCCAGTGGCGATAAGTCGTGTCTTACCGGGTTGGACTCAAGA
CGATAGTTACCGGATAAGGCGCAGCGGTCGGGCTGAACGGGGGGTTCGTGCACACAGCCCAGCTTGGAGC
GAACGACCTACACCGAACTGAGATACCTACAGCGTGAGCTATGAGAAAGCGCCACGCTTCCCGAAGGGAG
AAAGGCGGACAGGTATCCGGTAAGCGGCAGGGTCGGAACAGGAGAGCGCACGAGGGAGCTTCCAGGGGGA
AACGCCTGGTATCTTTATAGTCCTGTCGGGTTTCGCCACCTCTGACTTGAGCGTCGATTTTTGTGATGCT
CGTCAGGGGGGCGGAGCCTATGGAAAAACGCCAGCAACGCGGCCTTTTTACGGTTCCTGGCCTTTTGCTG
GCCTTTTGCTCACATGT
