>Addgene plasmid #137162 | pAAV-Ef1a-Con/Foff 2.0-EYFP | depositor partial sequence | sequence record 265008 | Promoter through WPRE
AAGCTTTGCAAAGATGGATAAAGTTTTAAACAGAGAGGAATCTTTGCAGCTAATGGACCTTCTAGGTCTT
GAAAGGAGTGGGAATTGGCTCCGGTGCCCGTCAGTGGGCAGAGCGCACATCGCCCACAGTCCCCGAGAAG
TTGGGGGGAGGGGTCGGCAATTGAACCGGTGCCTAGAGAAGGTGGCGCGGGGTAAACTGGGAAAGTGATG
TCGTGTACTGGCTCCGCCTTTTTCCCGAGGGTGGGGGAGAACCGTATATAAGTGCAGTAGTCGCCGTGAA
CGTTCTTTTTCGCAACGGGTTTGCCGCCAGAACACAGGTAAGTGCCGTGTGTGGTTCCCGCGGGCCTGGC
CTCTTTACGGGTTATGGCCCTTGCGTGCCTTGAATTACTTCCACTGGCTGCAGTACGTGATTCTTGATCC
CGAGCTTCGGGTTGGAAGTGGGTGGGAGAGTTCGAGGCCTTGCGCTTAAGGAGCCCCTTCGCCTCGTGCT
TGAGTTGAGGCCTGGCCTGGGCGCTGGGGCCGCCGCGTGCGAATCTGGTGGCACCTTCGCGCCTGTCTCG
CTGCTTTCGATAAGTCTCTAGCCATTTAAAATTTTTGATGACCTGCTGCGACGCTTTTTTTCTGGCAAGA
TAGTCTTGTAAATGCGGGCCAAGATCTGCACACTGGTATTTCGGTTTTTGGGGCCGCGGGCGGCGACGGG
GCCCGTGCGTCCCAGCGCACATGTTCGGCGAGGCGGGGCCTGCGAGCGCGGCCACCGAGAATCGGACGGG
GGTAGTCTCAAGCTGGCCGGCCTGCTCTGGTGCCTGGCCTCGCGCCGCCGTGTATCGCCCCGCCCTGGGC
GGCAAGGCTGGCCCGGTCGGCACCAGTTGCGTGAGCGGAAAGATGGCCGCTTCCCGGCCCTGCTGCAGGG
AGCTCAAAATGGAGGACGCGGCGCTCGGGAGAGCGGGCGGGTGAGTCACCCACACAAAGGAAAAGGGCCT
TTCCGTCCTCAGCCGTCGCTTCATGTGACTCCACGGAGTACCGGGCGCCGTCCAGGCACCTCGATTAGTT
CTCGAGCTTTTGGAGTACGTCGTCTTTAGGTTGGGGGGAGGGGTTTTATGCGATGGAGTTTCCCCACACT
GAGTGGGTGGAGACTGAAGTTAGGCCAGCTTGGCACTTGATGTAATTCTCCTTGGAATTTGCCCTTTTTG
AGTTTGGATCTTGGTTCATTCTCAAGCCTCAGACAGTGGTTCAAAGTTTTTTTCTTCCATTTCAGGTGTC
GTGAGGATCCATAACTTCGTATAGGATACTTTATACGAAGTTATGTAGCTGGAGCAATTTGAAAAGATTG
TTGTATTACCTCTAGCTGCGCTTAATAACTTCGTATAGTATACCTTATACGAAGTTATGTCGACCCTCCT
GTACTCACCTTGCCGGTGGTGCAGATGAACTTCAGGGTCAGCTTGCCGTAGGTGGCATCGCCCTCGCCCT
CGCCGGACACGCTGAACTTGTGGCCGTTTACGTCGCCGTCCAGCTCGACCAGGATGGGCACCACCCCGGT
GAACAGCTCCTCGCCCTTGCTCACCATGGTGGCACTAGTATAACTTCGTATAAAGTATCCTATACGAAGT
TATTTGCCTTAACCCAGAAATTATCACTGTTATTCTTTAGATAGGTGCAAAGAATAACTTCGTATAAGGT
ATACTATACGAAGTTATGGTACCGAAGTTCCTATTCTCTAGAAAGTATAGGAACTTCGCAGAATGGTAGC
TGGATTGTAGCTGCTATTAGCAATATGAAACCTCTTAGAAGTTCCTATTCTTCAAAAGGTATAGGAACTT
CGGCGCGCCTGGAGAGTGGCCAGCCCTTCTCATGTTCAGAGAACATGGTTAACTGGTTAAGTCATGTCGT
CCCACAGCTGCCCGTGCCCTGGCCCACCCTCGTGACCACCTTCGGCTACGGCCTGCAGTGCTTCGCCCGC
TACCCCGACCACATGAAGCAGCACGACTTCTTCAAGTCCGCCATGCCCGAAGGCTACGTCCAGGAGCGCA
CCATCTTCTTCAAGGACGACGGCAACTACAAGACCCGCGCCGAGGTGAAGTTCGAGGGCGACACCCTGGT
GAACCGCATCGAGCTGAAGGGCATCGACTTCAAGGAGGACGGCAACATCCTGGGGCACAAGCTGGAGTAC
AACTACAACAGCCACAACGTCTATATCATGGCCGACAAGCAGAAGAACGGCATCAAGGTGAACTTCAAGA
TCCGCCACAACATCGAGGACGGCAGCGTGCAGCTCGCCGACCACTACCAGCAGAACACCCCCATCGGCGA
CGGCCCCGTGCTGCTGCCCGACAACCACTACCTGAGCTACCAGTCCGCCCTGAGCAAAGACCCCAACGAG
AAGCGCGATCACATGGTCCTGCTGGAGTTCGTGACCGCCGCCGGGATCACTCTCGGCATGGACGAGCTGT
ACAAGTAAGCTAGCGAAGTTCCTATACTTTCTAGAGAATAGGAACTTCTAAGCAGACAATCTTGTAATAC
ATCAGCAGCTAGTAGATTGCTCCAGCTAGAAGTTCCTATACCTTTTGAAGAATAGGAACTTCGAATTCGA
TATCAAGCTTATCGATAATCAACCTCTGGATTACAAAATTTGTGAAAGATTGACTGGTATTCTTAACTAT
GTTGCTCCTTTTACGCTATGTGGATACGCTGCTTTAATGCCTTTGTATCATGCTATTGCTTCCCGTATGG
CTTTCATTTTCTCCTCCTTGTATAAATCCTGGTTGCTGTCTCTTTATGAGGAGTTGTGGCCCGTTGTCAG
GCAACGTGGCGTGGTGTGCACTGTGTTTGCTGACGCAACCCCCACTGGTTGGGGCATTGCCACCACCTGT
CAGCTCCTTTCCGGGACTTTCGCTTTCCCCCTCCCTATTGCCACGGCGGAACTCATCGCCGCCTGCCTTG
CCCGCTGCTGGACAGGGGCTCGGCTGTTGGGCACTGACAATTCCGTGGTGTTGTCGGGGAAATCATCGTC
CTTTCCTTGGCTGCTCGCCTGTGTTGCCACCTGGATTCTGCGCGGGACGTCCTTCTGCTACGTCCCTTCG
GCCCTCAATCCAGCGGACCTTCCTTCCCGCGGCCTGCTGCCGGCTCTGCGGCCTCTTCCGCGTCTTCGCC
TTCGCCCTCAGACGAGTCGGATCTCCCTTTGGGCCGCCTCCCCGC
